Addgene plasmid #218185: GEARBOCS-SPARCL1-N-HATag
Purpose: To tag Hevin with HA at the N-terminal
Depositing lab: Cagla Eroglu. Depositing organization: Duke University. Publication: GEARBOCS: An Adeno Associated Virus Tool for In Vivo Gene Editing in Astrocytes. Bindu DS, Tan CX, Savage JT, Eroglu C. bioRxiv. 2023 Jan 19:2023.01.17.524433. doi: 10.1101/2023.01.17.524433. Preprint. PubMed 36711516.
Backbone
  Vector backbone: GEARBOCS 2.0
  Vector type: AAV, CRISPR
Growth in bacteria
  Bacterial resistance: Ampicillin, 100 μg/mL
  Growth temperature: 37°C
  Growth strain: NEB Stable
  Copy number: High Copy
Gene/Insert
  Gene/Insert name: sgRNA
  gRNA/shRNA sequence: CGCTACAGTCCCCATTGCCG
  Species: M. musculus (mouse)
  Entrez Gene: Sparcl1 (a.k.a. Ecm2, Sc1, hevin, mast9)
Terms and licenses: Academic/Nonprofit Terms; Industry Terms: Not Available to Industry
Depositor comments: Please visit https://doi.org/10.1101/2023.01.17.524433 for bioRxiv preprint.
How to cite: GEARBOCS-SPARCL1-N-HATag was a gift from Cagla Eroglu (Addgene plasmid # 218185 ; http://n2t.net/addgene:218185 ; RRID:Addgene_218185)
