[The description below was written by a language model from this plasmid's Addgene catalogue record and pLannotate feature annotations shown in this document.]
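Description:
GEARBOCS-SPARCL1-N-HATag is an AAV transfer plasmid for CRISPR-based genome editing, built on the GEARBOCS 2.0 backbone, a system described by its source publication as an adeno-associated virus tool for in vivo gene editing in astrocytes. It is maintained in bacteria as a high-copy plasmid through a ColE1/pUC-type origin with ampicillin resistance (AmpR, β-lactamase). An f1 phage origin and remnants of lacZα, bom and rop are also present in the backbone. AAV2 inverted terminal repeat fragments flank the payload and define the segment that can be packaged into AAV particles. The recombination-reduced propagation strain listed in the record is consistent with the need to preserve these repeats.

Between the ITRs, a human U6 RNA polymerase III promoter drives a single guide RNA fused to the Streptococcus pyogenes Cas9 scaffold. The guide targets mouse Sparcl1, which encodes Hevin. Downstream are a chimeric β-globin/immunoglobulin intron, a T7 promoter and a Cre recombinase coding sequence, followed by an SV40 polyadenylation signal annotated on the opposite strand.

No Cas9 gene is annotated, so the nuclease must be supplied separately. Cre could serve to switch on a recombinase-dependent Cas9 allele in the host, although the record does not say this. The promoter driving Cre is not annotated, and roughly 900 nt between the gRNA scaffold and the intron carry no features. An unannotated stretch also lies between Cre and the poly(A) signal. The HA-tag donor needed for the stated purpose, tagging Hevin with HA at its N-terminus, is likewise not identified in the feature table and may lie in one of these gaps.
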