Features (pLannotate 1.2.2; 17 found; start..end, strand, type, name):
     12..39      +  repeat_region  AAV2 ITR (fragment): inverted terminal repeat of adeno-associated virus serotype 2 inverted
     68..95      +  repeat_region  AAV2 ITR (fragment): inverted terminal repeat of adeno-associated virus serotype 2 inverted
    145..385     +  promoter       U6 promoter: RNA polymerase III promoter for human U6 snRNA
    415..490     +  misc_RNA       gRNA scaffold: guide RNA scaffold for the Streptococcus pyogenes CRISPR/Cas9 system
   1395..1527    +  intron         chimeric intron: chimera between introns from human β-globin and immunoglobulin heavy chain genes
   1572..1590    +  promoter       T7 promoter: promoter for bacteriophage T7 RNA polymerase
   1632..2657    +  CDS            cre: RECR_BPP1 - Experimental evidence at protein level: Swiss-Prot protein existence level 1. Catalyzes site-specific recombination between two 34-base- pair LOXP sites. Its role is to maintain the phage genome as a monomeric unit-copy plasmid in the lysogenic state. From Escherichia phage P1 (Bacteriophage P1).
   3290..3411    -  polyA_signal   SV40 poly(A) signal: SV40 polyadenylation signal
   3434..3502    -  CDS            large T antigen (fragment): large T antigen from SV40 (simian virus 40)
   3573..3703    +  repeat_region  AAV2 ITR (fragment): inverted terminal repeat of adeno-associated virus serotype 2 inverted
   3717..3874    +  CDS            lacZα (fragment): LacZα fragment of β-galactosidase; lacZ fragment
   3879..4334    +  rep_origin     f1 ori (sequence partly withheld): f1 bacteriophage origin of replication; arrow indicates direction of (+) strand synthesis
   4335..4384    -  misc_feature   bom (fragment): basis of mobility region from pBR322
   4486..4521    -  CDS            rop (fragment): Rop protein, which maintains plasmids at low copy number; rop
   4616..4720    +  promoter       AmpR promoter: bla
   4721..5581    +  CDS            AmpR: β-lactamase; bla; confers resistance to ampicillin, carbenicillin, and related antibiotics
   5752..6340    +  rep_origin     ori: high-copy-number ColE1/pMB1/pBR322/pUC origin of replication
>Addgene plasmid #218185 | GEARBOCS-SPARCL1-N-HATag | addgene full sequence | sequence record 430687 | Addgene NGS Result
CCTGCAGGCAGCTGCGCGCTCGCTCGCTCACTGAGGCCGCCCGGGCGTCGGGCGACCTTTGGTCGCCCGG
CCTCAGTGAGCGAGCGAGCGCGCAGAGAGGGAGTGGCCAACTCCATCACTAGGGGTTCCTGCGGCCGCAC
GCGTGAGGGCCTATTTCCCATGATTCCTTCATATTTGCATATACGATACAAGGCTGTTAGAGAGATAATT
GGAATTAATTTGACTGTAAACACAAAGATATTAGTACAAAATACGTGACGTAGAAAGTAATAATTTCTTG
GGTAGTTTGCAGTTTTAAAATTATGTTTTAAAATGGACTATCATATGCTTACCGTAACTTGAAAGTATTT
CGATTTCTTGGCTTTATATATCTTGTGGAAAGGACGAAACACCGCGCTACAGTCCCCATTGCCGGTTTTA
GAGCTAGAAATAGCAAGTTAAAATAAGGCTAGTCCGTTATCAACTTGAAAAAGTGGCACCGAGTCGGTGC
TTTTTTGGATCCCCCCGGCAATGGGGACTGTAGCGTACCCTTACGACGTTCCAGACTACGCTACCCCGGC
AATGGGGACTGTAGCGGTCGACTCTAGACTGCAGAGGGAGATCTAACATATCCTGGTGTGGAGTAGGGGA
CGCTGCTCTGACAGAGGCTCGGGGGCCTGAGCTGGCTCTGTGAGCTGGGGAGGAGGCAGACAGCCAGGCC
TTGTCTGCAAGCAGACCTGGCAGCATTGGGCTGGCCGCCCCCCAGGGCCTCCTCTTCATGCCCAGTGAAT
GACTCACCTTGGCACAGACACAATGTTCGGGGTGGGCACAGTGCCTGCTTCCCGCCGCACCCCAGCCCCC
CTCAAATGCCTTCCGAGAAGCCCATTGAGCAGGGGGCTTGCATTGCACCCCAGCCTGACAGCCTGGCATC
TTGGGATAAAAGCAGCACAGCCCCCTAGGGGCTGCCCTTGCTGTGTGGCGCCACCGGCGGTGGAGAACAA
GGCTCTATTCAGCCTGTGCCCAGGAAAGGGGATCAGGGGATGCCCAGGCATGGACAGTGGGTGGCAGGGG
GGGAGAGGAGGGCTGTCTGCTTCCCAGAAGTCCAAGGACACAAATGGGTGAGGGGAGAGCTCTCCCCATA
GCTGGGCTGCGGCCCAACCCCACCCCCTCAGGCTATGCCAGGGGGTGTTGCCAGGGGCACCCGGGCATCG
CCAGTCTAGCCCACTCCTTCATAAAGCCCTCGCATCCCAGGAGCGAGCAGAGCCAGAGCAGGTTGGAGAG
GAGACGCATCACCTCCGCTGCTCGCAAGCTTTATTGCGGTAGTTTATCACAGTTAAATTGCTAACGCAGT
CAGTGCTTCTGACACAACAGTCTCGAACTTAAGCTGCAGAAGTTGGTCGTGAGGCACTGGGCAGGTAAGT
ATCAAGGTTACAAGACAGGTTTAAGGAGACCAATAGAAACTGGGCTTGTCGAGACAGAGAAGACTCTTGC
GTTTCTGATAGGCACCTATTGGTCTTACTGACATCCACTTTGCCTTTCTCTCCACAGGTGTCCACTCCCA
GTTCAATTACAGCTCTTAAGGCTAGAGTACTTAATACGACTCACTATAGGCTAGCGGTACCGCCACCATG
CCCAAGAAGAAGAGGAAGGTGTCCAATCTCCTGACTGTTCACCAGAACCTCCCTGCGCTGCCAGTAGATG
CCACTAGCGATGAGGTCAGGAAAAATCTCATGGATATGTTTAGGGATAGACAGGCGTTTTCTGAACACAC
CTGGAAAATGCTGCTTAGCGTGTGCCGATCCTGGGCAGCCTGGTGTAAGCTGAACAATCGCAAATGGTTC
CCCGCCGAGCCGGAGGACGTGCGCGATTACCTGCTGTATCTCCAGGCAAGAGGGCTGGCTGTCAAGACTA
TCCAGCAGCACTTGGGCCAACTGAATATGCTGCATCGACGCAGCGGGCTCCCCCGGCCTAGCGATTCAAA
CGCAGTCTCCCTTGTTATGAGGAGAATTAGAAAGGAAAACGTAGATGCGGGTGAGAGGGCTAAGCAGGCT
CTCGCTTTTGAGCGGACTGATTTCGACCAGGTCAGATCCCTGATGGAGAACAGCGATCGGTGCCAGGACA
TCAGGAACCTCGCATTTCTGGGAATTGCATATAACACACTTCTGCGCATAGCTGAGATCGCCCGGATCAG
AGTGAAAGACATCAGTCGAACGGACGGCGGCCGGATGCTTATTCATATTGGACGCACAAAGACATTGGTC
AGCACCGCTGGCGTTGAAAAGGCCTTGTCCCTGGGCGTAACGAAGCTGGTGGAAAGATGGATCTCAGTGT
CCGGCGTGGCTGACGACCCTAATAATTACTTGTTCTGTCGAGTGAGAAAAAACGGAGTCGCCGCGCCCTC
TGCCACCAGCCAATTGAGTACACGGGCCCTTGAAGGGATCTTTGAGGCAACCCACCGACTCATATACGGA
GCCAAGGATGACAGTGGCCAGAGGTATCTCGCCTGGTCAGGTCATTCTGCTAGGGTGGGGGCCGCACGAG
ACATGGCGCGGGCAGGAGTCTCCATACCAGAGATTATGCAAGCTGGAGGTTGGACAAATGTGAACATCGT
TATGAACTATATCCGCAATCTTGACTCTGAAACCGGGGCCATGGTGAGACTGCTCGAAGATGGTGACTAG
GAATTCGATATCTGCTGGAAGATGGCGATTAGCATATGGGCATTCACCGCGTGCCTTACTACGCGTATTC
TTAAGCAATAAGCGAATATAACACGGTCGATCTAAAAAGGTTAGCTGGGTGTGTTAGAAGCCCTGCAAGA
CGACCTGCGCATTATTACTCACGGTACGACGCATTATTACTCACGGTACGAGGCATTCACCGCGTGCCTT
ACTACGCGTATTCTTAAGCAATAAGCGAATATAACACGGTCGATCTAAAAAGGTTAGCTGGGTGTGTTAG
AAGCCCTGCAAGACGACCTGGGCATTCACCGCGTGCCTTACTACGCGTATTCTTAAGCAATAAGCGAATA
TAACACGGTCGATCTAAAAAGGTTAGCTGGGTGTGTTAGAAGCCCTGCAAGACGACCTGGGTACCGCATT
ATTACTCACGGTACGACGCATTATTACTCACGGTACGAGGCATTCACCGCGTGCCTTACTACGCGTATTC
TTAAGCAATAAGCGAATATAACACGGTCGATCTAAAAAGGTTAGCTGGGTGTGTTAGAAGCCCTGCAAGA
CGACCTGGGTACCAGGTAAAGCGGCCGCGACTCTGATATCAAGCTTGCGGCCGCTTCGAGCAGACATGAT
AAGATACATTGATGAGTTTGGACAAACCACAACTAGAATGCAGTGAAAAAAATGCTTTATTTGTGAAATT
TGTGATGCTATTGCTTTATTTGTAACCATTATAAGCTGCAATAAACAAGTTAACAACAACAATTGCATTC
ATTTTATGTTTCAGGTTCAGGGGGAGATGTGGGAGGTTTTTTAAAGCAAGTAAAACCTCTACAAATGTGG
TAAAATCGATAAGGATCTTCCTAGAGCATGGCTACGTAGATAAGTAGCATGGCGGGTTAATCATTAACTA
CAAGGAACCCCTAGTGATGGAGTTGGCCACTCCCTCTCTGCGCGCTCGCTCGCTCACTGAGGCCGGGCGA
CCAAAGGTCGCCCGACGCCCGGGCTTTGCCCGGGCGGCCTCAGTGAGCGAGCGAGCGCGCAGCCTTAATT
AACCTAATTCACTGGCCGTCGTTTTACAACGTCGTGACTGGGAAAACCCTGGCGTTACCCAACTTAATCG
CCTTGCAGCACATCCCCCTTTCGCCAGCTGGCGTAATAGCGAAGAGGCCCGCACCGATCGCCCTTCCCAA
CAGTTGCGCAGCCTGAATGGCGAATGGG
[124 nt withheld, positions 3879-4002]
C
[91 nt withheld, positions 4004-4094]
A
[49 nt withheld, positions 4096-4144]
CCTTTGACGTTGGAGTCCACGTTCTTT
[37 nt withheld, positions 4172-4208]
ACTCTATCTCGGGCTATTCTTTTGATTTATAAGGGATTTTGCCGATTTCGGTCTATTGGTTAAAAAATGA
GCTGATTTAACAAAAATTTAACGCGAATTTTAACAAAATATTAACGTTTACAATTTTATGGTGCACTCTC
AGTACAATCTGCTCTGATGCCGCATAGTTAAGCCAGCCCCGACACCCGCCAACACCCGCTGACGCGCCCT
GACGGGCTTGTCTGCTCCCGGCATCCGCTTACAGACAAGCTGTGACCGTCTCCGGGAGCTGCATGTGTCA
GAGGTTTTCACCGTCATCACCGAAACGCGCGAGACGAAAGGGCCTCGTGATACGCCTATTTTTATAGGTT
AATGTCATGATAATAATGGTTTCTTAGACGTCAGGTGGCACTTTTCGGGGAAATGTGCGCGGAACCCCTA
TTTGTTTATTTTTCTAAATACATTCAAATATGTATCCGCTCATGAGACAATAACCCTGATAAATGCTTCA
ATAATATTGAAAAAGGAAGAGTATGAGTATTCAACATTTCCGTGTCGCCCTTATTCCCTTTTTTGCGGCA
TTTTGCCTTCCTGTTTTTGCTCACCCAGAAACGCTGGTGAAAGTAAAAGATGCTGAAGATCAGTTGGGTG
CACGAGTGGGTTACATCGAACTGGATCTCAACAGCGGTAAGATCCTTGAGAGTTTTCGCCCCGAAGAACG
TTTTCCAATGATGAGCACTTTTAAAGTTCTGCTATGTGGCGCGGTATTATCCCGTATTGACGCCGGGCAA
GAGCAACTCGGTCGCCGCATACACTATTCTCAGAATGACTTGGTTGAGTACTCACCAGTCACAGAAAAGC
ATCTTACGGATGGCATGACAGTAAGAGAATTATGCAGTGCTGCCATAACCATGAGTGATAACACTGCGGC
CAACTTACTTCTGACAACGATCGGAGGACCGAAGGAGCTAACCGCTTTTTTGCACAACATGGGGGATCAT
GTAACTCGCCTTGATCGTTGGGAACCGGAGCTGAATGAAGCCATACCAAACGACGAGCGTGACACCACGA
TGCCTGTAGCAATGGCAACAACGTTGCGCAAACTATTAACTGGCGAACTACTTACTCTAGCTTCCCGGCA
ACAATTAATAGACTGGATGGAGGCGGATAAAGTTGCAGGACCACTTCTGCGCTCGGCCCTTCCGGCTGGC
TGGTTTATTGCTGATAAATCTGGAGCCGGTGAGCGTGGGTCTCGCGGTATCATTGCAGCACTGGGGCCAG
ATGGTAAGCCCTCCCGTATCGTAGTTATCTACACGACGGGGAGTCAGGCAACTATGGATGAACGAAATAG
ACAGATCGCTGAGATAGGTGCCTCACTGATTAAGCATTGGTAACTGTCAGACCAAGTTTACTCATATATA
CTTTAGATTGATTTAAAACTTCATTTTTAATTTAAAAGGATCTAGGTGAAGATCCTTTTTGATAATCTCA
TGACCAAAATCCCTTAACGTGAGTTTTCGTTCCACTGAGCGTCAGACCCCGTAGAAAAGATCAAAGGATC
TTCTTGAGATCCTTTTTTTCTGCGCGTAATCTGCTGCTTGCAAACAAAAAAACCACCGCTACCAGCGGTG
GTTTGTTTGCCGGATCAAGAGCTACCAACTCTTTTTCCGAAGGTAACTGGCTTCAGCAGAGCGCAGATAC
CAAATACTGTTCTTCTAGTGTAGCCGTAGTTAGGCCACCACTTCAAGAACTCTGTAGCACCGCCTACATA
CCTCGCTCTGCTAATCCTGTTACCAGTGGCTGCTGCCAGTGGCGATAAGTCGTGTCTTACCGGGTTGGAC
TCAAGACGATAGTTACCGGATAAGGCGCAGCGGTCGGGCTGAACGGGGGGTTCGTGCACACAGCCCAGCT
TGGAGCGAACGACCTACACCGAACTGAGATACCTACAGCGTGAGCTATGAGAAAGCGCCACGCTTCCCGA
AGGGAGAAAGGCGGACAGGTATCCGGTAAGCGGCAGGGTCGGAACAGGAGAGCGCACGAGGGAGCTTCCA
GGGGGAAACGCCTGGTATCTTTATAGTCCTGTCGGGTTTCGCCACCTCTGACTTGAGCGTCGATTTTTGT
GATGCTCGTCAGGGGGGCGGAGCCTATGGAAAAACGCCAGCAACGCGGCCTTTTTACGGTTCCTGGCCTT
TTGCTGGCCTTTTGCTCACATGT
